Addgene plasmid #161418: pDONR221-SLC31A1_STOP
Purpose: Gateway entry clone with codon-optimized ORF sequence for subcloning into custom expression vectors. Contains a STOP codon at the end of the codon-optimized ORF sequence.
Depositing lab: RESOLUTE Consortium & Giulio Superti-Furga. Depositing organization: CeMM Research Center for Molecular Medicine. Publication: The RESOLUTE consortium: unlocking SLC transporters for drug discovery. Superti-Furga G, Lackner D, Wiedmer T, Ingles-Prieto A, Barbosa B, Girardi E, Goldmann U, Gurtl B, Klavins K, Klimek C, Lindinger S, Lineiro-Retes E, Muller AC, Onstein S, Redinger G, Reil D, Sedlyarov V, Wolf G, Crawford M, Everley R, ... Steppan CM. Nat Rev Drug Discov. 2020 Jul;19(7):429-430. doi: 10.1038/d41573-020-00056-6. PubMed 32265506.
Backbone
  Vector backbone: pDONR221
  Backbone manufacturer: ThermoFisher Scientific
  Backbone size w/o insert (bp): 2550
  Vector type: Mammalian Expression
Growth in bacteria
  Bacterial resistance: Kanamycin, 50 μg/mL
  Growth temperature: 37°C
  Growth strain: NEB Stable
  Copy number: High Copy
Gene/Insert
  Gene/Insert name: SLC31A1 (alt name: hCTR1, CTR1, COPT1)
  Species: H. sapiens (human)
  Insert size (bp): 573
  Entrez Gene: SLC31A1 (a.k.a. COPT1, CTR1, NSCT)
  Cloning method: Gateway Cloning
  Sequencing primers: 5′ M13-fwd; 3′ M13-rev
Terms and licenses: Academic/Nonprofit Terms; Industry Terms
Depositor comments: This plasmid contains a STOP codon at the end of the codon-optimized ORF. For the version of this plasmid that does not contain a STOP codon, please see Addgene plasmid 132252 For more information on the full Resolute plasmid collection, please see www.addgene.org/depositor-collections/re-solute/. Please provide your feedback on this plasmid to the RESOLUTE consortium by filling out their RESOLUTE repository feedback form: https://forms.office.com/Pages/ResponsePage.aspx?id=0e05yklzmkS7rjFGQL4N7z4feCLQvEJAmVcOCM_u885UN1JJRko0Ukg4TVQwNTZLOUxPQVJWT1NHUCQlQCN0PWcu
How to cite: pDONR221-SLC31A1_STOP was a gift from RESOLUTE Consortium & Giulio Superti-Furga (Addgene plasmid # 161418 ; http://n2t.net/addgene:161418 ; RRID:Addgene_161418)
