[The description below was written by a language model from this plasmid's Addgene catalogue record and pLannotate feature annotations shown in this document.]
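Description:
pDONR221-SLC31A1_STOP is a Gateway entry clone built on the pDONR221 backbone and carrying a codon-optimized open reading frame for human SLC31A1 (also known as CTR1, hCTR1 or COPT1), the high-affinity copper transporter involved in dietary copper uptake. The plasmid is about 3.1 kb and is propagated in E. coli from a high-copy ColE1/pUC-type origin under kanamycin selection, conferred by an aminoglycoside phosphotransferase (KanR) gene. Although the catalogue lists the vector type as mammalian expression, the feature tables show no mammalian promoter or polyadenylation signal. The clone is therefore a shuttle for the ORF, not an expression construct in its own right.

The roughly 570 bp SLC31A1 coding sequence sits between attL1 and attL2 sites, so an LR Clonase reaction can transfer it directionally into any attR-containing destination vector, which then supplies the promoter, tags and selection for the chosen host. This version retains a stop codon at the end of the ORF, making it suited to untagged or N-terminally tagged expression. A sister clone without the stop codon exists for C-terminal fusions. rrnB T1 and T2 terminators lie upstream of attL1 and insulate the insert from read-through transcription. A T7 promoter lies just outside attL2, oriented towards the insert from its 3′ end, and short lacZα and lacI fragments are backbone remnants. M13 forward and reverse primer sites flank the cassette for sequence verification. The depositor and repository sequence records are the same length and show the same features in opposite orientation and numbering. The clone belongs to a consortium collection of solute carrier ORFs made for transporter research and drug discovery.
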