Features (pLannotate 1.2.2; 10 found; start..end, strand, type, name):
    121..213     +  CDS            lacI (fragment): lac repressor; lacI; The lac repressor binds to the lac operator to inhibit transcription in E. coli. This inhibition can be relieved by adding lactose or isopropyl-β-D-thiogalactopyranoside (IPTG).
    268..295     -  terminator     rrnB T2 terminator: transcription terminator T2 from the E. coli rrnB gene
    427..470     +  terminator     rrnB T1 terminator: Escherichia coli rrnB; transcription terminator T1 from the E. coli rrnB gene
    517..553     -  CDS            lacZα (fragment): LacZα fragment of β-galactosidase; lacZ fragment
    569..668     +  protein_bind   attL1: mutant version of attL; recombination site for the Gateway® LR reaction LR Clonase™
    674..1243    +  CDS            SLC31A1: COPT1_HUMAN - Also known as COPT1, CTR1. Experimental evidence at protein level: Swiss-Prot protein existence level 1. High-affinity, saturable copper transporter involved in dietary copper uptake. From Homo sapiens (Human).
   1248..1347    -  protein_bind   attL2: mutant version of attL; recombination site for the Gateway® LR reaction LR Clonase™
   1365..1383    -  promoter       T7 promoter: promoter for bacteriophage T7 RNA polymerase
   1517..2326    +  CDS            KanR: aminoglycoside phosphotransferase; aph(3')-Ia; confers resistance to kanamycin in bacteria or G418 (Geneticin®) in eukaryotes
   2473..3061    +  rep_origin     ori: high-copy-number ColE1/pMB1/pBR322/pUC origin of replication
>Addgene plasmid #161418 | pDONR221-SLC31A1_STOP | depositor full sequence | sequence record 312770 | Full Sequence
CTTTCCTGCGTTATCCCCTGATTCTGTGGATAACCGTATTACCGCCTTTGAGTGAGCTGATACCGCTCGC
CGCAGCCGAACGACCGAGCGCAGCGAGTCAGTGAGCGAGGAAGCGGAAGAGCGCCCAATACGCAAACCGC
CTCTCCCCGCGCGTTGGCCGATTCATTAATGCAGCTGGCACGACAGGTTTCCCGACTGGAAAGCGGGCAG
TGAGCGCAACGCAATTAATACGCGTACCGCTAGCCAGGAAGAGTTTGTAGAAACGCAAAAAGGCCATCCG
TCAGGATGGCCTTCTGCTTAGTTTGATGCCTGGCAGTTTATGGCGGGCGTCCTGCCCGCCACCCTCCGGG
CCGTTGCTTCACAACGTTCAAATCCGCTCCCGGCGGATTTGTCCTACTCAGGAGAGCGTTCACCGACAAA
CAACAGATAAAACGAAAGGCCCAGTCTTCCGACTGAGCCTTTCGTTTTATTTGATGCCTGGCAGTTCCCT
ACTCTCGCGTTAACGCTAGCATGGATGTTTTCCCAGTCACGACGTTGTAAAACGACGGCCAGTCTTAAGC
TCGGGCCCCAAATAATGATTTTATTTTGACTGATAGTGACCTGTTCGTTGCAACACATTGATGAGCAATG
CTTTTTTATAATGCCAACTTTGTACAAAAAAGCAGGCTCCACCATGGACCACAGCCACCACATGGGCATG
TCCTACATGGATTCTAACAGCACCATGCAGCCCAGCCACCACCACCCTACCACATCCGCCTCTCACAGCC
ACGGAGGAGGCGACAGCTCCATGATGATGATGCCAATGACCTTCTATTTTGGCTTCAAGAACGTGGAGCT
GCTGTTTTCCGGCCTGGTCATCAACACAGCAGGAGAGATGGCAGGAGCCTTTGTGGCCGTGTTCCTGCTG
GCCATGTTCTACGAGGGCCTGAAGATCGCCCGGGAGTCTCTGCTGAGAAAGTCCCAGGTGTCTATCCGGT
ATAACAGCATGCCCGTGCCTGGCCCAAATGGCACCATCCTGATGGAGACCCACAAGACAGTGGGCCAGCA
GATGCTGTCCTTTCCCCACCTGCTGCAGACAGTGCTGCACATCATCCAGGTGGTCATCTCTTACTTTCTG
ATGCTGATCTTCATGACCTACAATGGCTATCTGTGCATCGCAGTGGCAGCAGGAGCAGGAACAGGCTATT
TTCTGTTCTCTTGGAAGAAGGCCGTGGTGGTGGATATCACAGAGCACTGTCACTAAGACCCAGCTTTCTT
GTACAAAGTTGGCATTATAAGAAAGCATTGCTTATCAATTTGTTGCAACGAACAGGTCACTATCAGTCAA
AATAAAATCATTATTTGCCATCCAGCTGATATCCCCTATAGTGAGTCGTATTACATGGTCATAGCTGTTT
CCTGGCAGCTCTGGCCCGTGTCTCAAAATCTCTGATGTTACATTGCACAAGATAAAATAATATCATCATG
AACAATAAAACTGTCTGCTTACATAAACAGTAATACAAGGGGTGTTATGAGCCATATTCAACGGGAAACG
TCGAGGCCGCGATTAAATTCCAACATGGATGCTGATTTATATGGGTATAAATGGGCTCGCGATAATGTCG
GGCAATCAGGTGCGACAATCTATCGCTTGTATGGGAAGCCCGATGCGCCAGAGTTGTTTCTGAAACATGG
CAAAGGTAGCGTTGCCAATGATGTTACAGATGAGATGGTCAGACTAAACTGGCTGACGGAATTTATGCCT
CTTCCGACCATCAAGCATTTTATCCGTACTCCTGATGATGCATGGTTACTCACCACTGCGATCCCCGGAA
AAACAGCATTCCAGGTATTAGAAGAATATCCTGATTCAGGTGAAAATATTGTTGATGCGCTGGCAGTGTT
CCTGCGCCGGTTGCATTCGATTCCTGTTTGTAATTGTCCTTTTAACAGCGATCGCGTATTTCGTCTCGCT
CAGGCGCAATCACGAATGAATAACGGTTTGGTTGATGCGAGTGATTTTGATGACGAGCGTAATGGCTGGC
CTGTTGAACAAGTCTGGAAAGAAATGCATAAACTTTTGCCATTCTCACCGGATTCAGTCGTCACTCATGG
TGATTTCTCACTTGATAACCTTATTTTTGACGAGGGGAAATTAATAGGTTGTATTGATGTTGGACGAGTC
GGAATCGCAGACCGATACCAGGATCTTGCCATCCTATGGAACTGCCTCGGTGAGTTTTCTCCTTCATTAC
AGAAACGGCTTTTTCAAAAATATGGTATTGATAATCCTGATATGAATAAATTGCAGTTTCATTTGATGCT
CGATGAGTTTTTCTAATCAGAATTGGTTAATTGGTTGTAACACTGGCAGAGCATTACGCTGACTTGACGG
GACGGCGCAAGCTCATGACCAAAATCCCTTAACGTGAGTTACGCGTCGTTCCACTGAGCGTCAGACCCCG
TAGAAAAGATCAAAGGATCTTCTTGAGATCCTTTTTTTCTGCGCGTAATCTGCTGCTTGCAAACAAAAAA
ACCACCGCTACCAGCGGTGGTTTGTTTGCCGGATCAAGAGCTACCAACTCTTTTTCCGAAGGTAACTGGC
TTCAGCAGAGCGCAGATACCAAATACTGTTCTTCTAGTGTAGCCGTAGTTAGGCCACCACTTCAAGAACT
CTGTAGCACCGCCTACATACCTCGCTCTGCTAATCCTGTTACCAGTGGCTGCTGCCAGTGGCGATAAGTC
GTGTCTTACCGGGTTGGACTCAAGACGATAGTTACCGGATAAGGCGCAGCGGTCGGGCTGAACGGGGGGT
TCGTGCACACAGCCCAGCTTGGAGCGAACGACCTACACCGAACTGAGATACCTACAGCGTGAGCTATGAG
AAAGCGCCACGCTTCCCGAAGGGAGAAAGGCGGACAGGTATCCGGTAAGCGGCAGGGTCGGAACAGGAGA
GCGCACGAGGGAGCTTCCAGGGGGAAACGCCTGGTATCTTTATAGTCCTGTCGGGTTTCGCCACCTCTGA
CTTGAGCGTCGATTTTTGTGATGCTCGTCAGGGGGGCGGAGCCTATGGAAAAACGCCAGCAACGCGGCCT
TTTTACGGTTCCTGGCCTTTTGCTGGCCTTTTGCTCACATGTT
