Features (pLannotate 1.2.2; 10 found; start..end, strand, type, name):
    132..231     -  protein_bind   attL1: mutant version of attL; recombination site for the Gateway® LR reaction LR Clonase™
    247..283     +  CDS            lacZα (fragment): LacZα fragment of β-galactosidase; lacZ fragment
    330..373     -  terminator     rrnB T1 terminator: Escherichia coli rrnB; transcription terminator T1 from the E. coli rrnB gene
    505..532     +  terminator     rrnB T2 terminator: transcription terminator T2 from the E. coli rrnB gene
    587..679     -  CDS            lacI (fragment): lac repressor; lacI; The lac repressor binds to the lac operator to inhibit transcription in E. coli. This inhibition can be relieved by adding lactose or isopropyl-β-D-thiogalactopyranoside (IPTG).
    862..1450    -  rep_origin     ori: high-copy-number ColE1/pMB1/pBR322/pUC origin of replication
   1597..2406    -  CDS            KanR: aminoglycoside phosphotransferase; aph(3')-Ia; confers resistance to kanamycin in bacteria or G418 (Geneticin®) in eukaryotes
   2540..2558    +  promoter       T7 promoter: promoter for bacteriophage T7 RNA polymerase
   2576..2675    +  protein_bind   attL2: mutant version of attL; recombination site for the Gateway® LR reaction LR Clonase™
   2680..126     -  CDS            SLC31A1 (across the origin): COPT1_HUMAN - Also known as COPT1, CTR1. Experimental evidence at protein level: Swiss-Prot protein existence level 1. High-affinity, saturable copper transporter involved in dietary copper uptake. From Homo sapiens (Human).
>Addgene plasmid #161418 | pDONR221-SLC31A1_STOP | addgene full sequence | sequence record 479348 | Addgene NGS Result
CATCATCATGGAGCTGTCGCCTCCTCCGTGGCTGTGAGAGGCGGATGTGGTAGGGTGGTGGTGGCTGGGC
TGCATGGTGCTGTTAGAATCCATGTAGGACATGCCCATGTGGTGGCTGTGGTCCATGGTGGAGCCTGCTT
TTTTGTACAAAGTTGGCATTATAAAAAAGCATTGCTCATCAATGTGTTGCAACGAACAGGTCACTATCAG
TCAAAATAAAATCATTATTTGGGGCCCGAGCTTAAGACTGGCCGTCGTTTTACAACGTCGTGACTGGGAA
AACATCCATGCTAGCGTTAACGCGAGAGTAGGGAACTGCCAGGCATCAAATAAAACGAAAGGCTCAGTCG
GAAGACTGGGCCTTTCGTTTTATCTGTTGTTTGTCGGTGAACGCTCTCCTGAGTAGGACAAATCCGCCGG
GAGCGGATTTGAACGTTGTGAAGCAACGGCCCGGAGGGTGGCGGGCAGGACGCCCGCCATAAACTGCCAG
GCATCAAACTAAGCAGAAGGCCATCCTGACGGATGGCCTTTTTGCGTTTCTACAAACTCTTCCTGGCTAG
CGGTACGCGTATTAATTGCGTTGCGCTCACTGCCCGCTTTCCAGTCGGGAAACCTGTCGTGCCAGCTGCA
TTAATGAATCGGCCAACGCGCGGGGAGAGGCGGTTTGCGTATTGGGCGCTCTTCCGCTTCCTCGCTCACT
GACTCGCTGCGCTCGGTCGTTCGGCTGCGGCGAGCGGTATCAGCTCACTCAAAGGCGGTAATACGGTTAT
CCACAGAATCAGGGGATAACGCAGGAAAGAACATGTGAGCAAAAGGCCAGCAAAAGGCCAGGAACCGTAA
AAAGGCCGCGTTGCTGGCGTTTTTCCATAGGCTCCGCCCCCCTGACGAGCATCACAAAAATCGACGCTCA
AGTCAGAGGTGGCGAAACCCGACAGGACTATAAAGATACCAGGCGTTTCCCCCTGGAAGCTCCCTCGTGC
GCTCTCCTGTTCCGACCCTGCCGCTTACCGGATACCTGTCCGCCTTTCTCCCTTCGGGAAGCGTGGCGCT
TTCTCATAGCTCACGCTGTAGGTATCTCAGTTCGGTGTAGGTCGTTCGCTCCAAGCTGGGCTGTGTGCAC
GAACCCCCCGTTCAGCCCGACCGCTGCGCCTTATCCGGTAACTATCGTCTTGAGTCCAACCCGGTAAGAC
ACGACTTATCGCCACTGGCAGCAGCCACTGGTAACAGGATTAGCAGAGCGAGGTATGTAGGCGGTGCTAC
AGAGTTCTTGAAGTGGTGGCCTAACTACGGCTACACTAGAAGAACAGTATTTGGTATCTGCGCTCTGCTG
AAGCCAGTTACCTTCGGAAAAAGAGTTGGTAGCTCTTGATCCGGCAAACAAACCACCGCTGGTAGCGGTG
GTTTTTTTGTTTGCAAGCAGCAGATTACGCGCAGAAAAAAAGGATCTCAAGAAGATCCTTTGATCTTTTC
TACGGGGTCTGACGCTCAGTGGAACGACGCGTAACTCACGTTAAGGGATTTTGGTCATGAGCTTGCGCCG
TCCCGTCAAGTCAGCGTAATGCTCTGCCAGTGTTACAACCAATTAACCAATTCTGATTAGAAAAACTCAT
CGAGCATCAAATGAAACTGCAATTTATTCATATCAGGATTATCAATACCATATTTTTGAAAAAGCCGTTT
CTGTAATGAAGGAGAAAACTCACCGAGGCAGTTCCATAGGATGGCAAGATCCTGGTATCGGTCTGCGATT
CCGACTCGTCCAACATCAATACAACCTATTAATTTCCCCTCGTCAAAAATAAGGTTATCAAGTGAGAAAT
CACCATGAGTGACGACTGAATCCGGTGAGAATGGCAAAAGTTTATGCATTTCTTTCCAGACTTGTTCAAC
AGGCCAGCCATTACGCTCGTCATCAAAATCACTCGCATCAACCAAACCGTTATTCATTCGTGATTGCGCC
TGAGCGAGACGAAATACGCGATCGCTGTTAAAAGGACAATTACAAACAGGAATCGAATGCAACCGGCGCA
GGAACACTGCCAGCGCATCAACAATATTTTCACCTGAATCAGGATATTCTTCTAATACCTGGAATGCTGT
TTTTCCGGGGATCGCAGTGGTGAGTAACCATGCATCATCAGGAGTACGGATAAAATGCTTGATGGTCGGA
AGAGGCATAAATTCCGTCAGCCAGTTTAGTCTGACCATCTCATCTGTAACATCATTGGCAACGCTACCTT
TGCCATGTTTCAGAAACAACTCTGGCGCATCGGGCTTCCCATACAAGCGATAGATTGTCGCACCTGATTG
CCCGACATTATCGCGAGCCCATTTATACCCATATAAATCAGCATCCATGTTGGAATTTAATCGCGGCCTC
GACGTTTCCCGTTGAATATGGCTCATAACACCCCTTGTATTACTGTTTATGTAAGCAGACAGTTTTATTG
TTCATGATGATATATTTTTATCTTGTGCAATGTAACATCAGAGATTTTGAGACACGGGCCAGAGCTGCCA
GGAAACAGCTATGACCATGTAATACGACTCACTATAGGGGATATCAGCTGGATGGCAAATAATGATTTTA
TTTTGACTGATAGTGACCTGTTCGTTGCAACAAATTGATAAGCAATGCTTTCTTATAATGCCAACTTTGT
ACAAGAAAGCTGGGTCTTAGTGACAGTGCTCTGTGATATCCACCACCACGGCCTTCTTCCAAGAGAACAG
AAAATAGCCTGTTCCTGCTCCTGCTGCCACTGCGATGCACAGATAGCCATTGTAGGTCATGAAGATCAGC
ATCAGAAAGTAAGAGATGACCACCTGGATGATGTGCAGCACTGTCTGCAGCAGGTGGGGAAAGGACAGCA
TCTGCTGGCCCACTGTCTTGTGGGTCTCCATCAGGATGGTGCCATTTGGGCCAGGCACGGGCATGCTGTT
ATACCGGATAGACACCTGGGACTTTCTCAGCAGAGACTCCCGGGCGATCTTCAGGCCCTCGTAGAACATG
GCCAGCAGGAACACGGCCACAAAGGCTCCTGCCATCTCTCCTGCTGTGTTGATGACCAGGCCGGAAAACA
GCAGCTCCACGTTCTTGAAGCCAAAATAGAAGGTCATTGGCAT
