>Addgene plasmid #161418 | pDONR221-SLC31A1_STOP | depositor partial sequence | sequence record 312771 | Codon-optimized ORF of SLC31A1
ATGGACCACAGCCACCACATGGGCATGTCCTACATGGATTCTAACAGCACCATGCAGCCCAGCCACCACC
ACCCTACCACATCCGCCTCTCACAGCCACGGAGGAGGCGACAGCTCCATGATGATGATGCCAATGACCTT
CTATTTTGGCTTCAAGAACGTGGAGCTGCTGTTTTCCGGCCTGGTCATCAACACAGCAGGAGAGATGGCA
GGAGCCTTTGTGGCCGTGTTCCTGCTGGCCATGTTCTACGAGGGCCTGAAGATCGCCCGGGAGTCTCTGC
TGAGAAAGTCCCAGGTGTCTATCCGGTATAACAGCATGCCCGTGCCTGGCCCAAATGGCACCATCCTGAT
GGAGACCCACAAGACAGTGGGCCAGCAGATGCTGTCCTTTCCCCACCTGCTGCAGACAGTGCTGCACATC
ATCCAGGTGGTCATCTCTTACTTTCTGATGCTGATCTTCATGACCTACAATGGCTATCTGTGCATCGCAG
TGGCAGCAGGAGCAGGAACAGGCTATTTTCTGTTCTCTTGGAAGAAGGCCGTGGTGGTGGATATCACAGA
GCACTGTCACTAA
